>Addgene plasmid #74102 | pSPORT1[attB/Ins1/NbT promoter/glGFP/bglobin 3'-UTR/Ins2] | depositor full sequence | sequence record 148113 | Full plasmid sequence
CCATTCGCCATTCAGGCTGCGCAACTGTTGGGAAGGGCGATCGGTGCGGGCCTCTTCGCTATTACGCCAG
CTGGCGAAAGGGGGATGTGCTGCAAGGGCTAGCCGATTAAGTTGGGTAACGCCAGGGTTTTCCCAGTCAC
GACGTTGTAAAACGACGGCCAGTGAGCGCGCGTAATACGACTCACTATAGGGCGAATTGGGTACCGGGCC
CCCCCTCGAGGTCGACGGTATCGATTAAGTTGGGTAACGCCAGGGTTTTCCCAGTCACGACGTTGTAAAA
CGACGGCCAGTGAATTGAATTTAGGTGACACTATAGAAGAGCTATGACGTCGCGGTGCGGGTGCCAGGGG
CGTGCCCTTGACGTCGCATGCACGCGTACGTAGACAGACTCATATCCGCGGGAGCTCACGGGGACAGCCC
CCCCCCCAAAGCCCCCAGGGCTGTAATTGCGTTCCTCTCCCGCTAGGGGGCGGCAGCGAGCCGCCCAGGG
CTCCGCTCCGGCCCGACGCTCCCCCCGCATCCCCGAGCCGGAGCCCGCAGCGTGCGGGGACAGCCCGGCA
CGGGGAAGGTGGCACGGGATCGCTTTCCTCTGAACGCTTCTCGCTGCTCTTTGAGCCTGCAGACACCTGG
GGGGATACGGGGAAAAAGCTTTATCTAGATCCGCGGGAGCTCACGGGGACAGCCCCCCCCCAAAGCCCCC
AGGGCTGTAATTGCGTTCCTCTCCCGCTAGGGGGCAGCAGCGAGCCGCCCGGGGCTCCGCTCCGGCCCGA
CGCTCCCCCCGCATCCCCGAGCCGGAGCCCGCAGCGTGCGGGGACAGCCCGGCACGGGGAAGGTGGCACG
GGATCGCTTTCCTCTGAACGCTTCTCACTGCTCTTTGAGCCTGCAGACACCTGGGGGGATACGGGGAAAA
AGCTTTATCGCTCTGTCGCACTAGTTCTAGACCCTGTCTGTTCCTGATTACATCTAGTTTGCTGCCTGTC
CGGATTATTGCCTGTTTTTTGACTACTCTCTTGTATCCTGTGGTGTACTTTCTATTTTGGTGTGTTTGAC
TCGGCCTGTGACCCCAACCATTTATTTGTCTCCTGTAACTGTACCGCATTGACTGATTGTTACTGACCCG
GCCTGGCTTTTAACTACAATTCTTGTTTCCAATTCTACAACCCCACACTTGGTTCCCTTGCTTGGTCAGA
ACTCTCTCCTTGGGCCTCTCACGTTAAGACCTGGCGTCATCTGAGTAGCAGAGGGCTAGTCCCGATGCCA
AAGGCGGCTGTTATAGGCAGAAGGGTGAGCCGCGACTGGGTCCTTGGTGTCTGTTCTGATTTTGGGACAC
CCTGCCTTACAGCCCCCCTCAAGTCTCTGATTATTGCCTTGTAACCTTGTAACCAATCAGTGGAAATCAA
GAGACCTGCAAAGCAGGAAGTAGTGTTCTACTTATGTCACTCCAGTCTTTATACATTACATTTTTGGCTA
ACTAACTATATTAGAAACATTTTTTATTTTGCATAGCCAATCTACAGTATTTACCCAGTTTTTATTTTTA
AACTGAATAATTATTTTAAGGATAATATCTGCCTGCAGAATAAATAATTCGATATATGCCATGGATAAGC
AATATGGTGTCTTGACAAGACAGAATATAATTTGATATTTTAGAAGCATGGCTTTTATGGACTTATACAC
ATGTAGGTATGATGTGAGAACCTGGTTAATGGTGTCCATTTGCTGTCATGAGTTTGCTTGGTTACTGAGC
ACAGACTATTTTATGAGCTTTGCCAGGTCCTGCTTTTCTCATCCTTTCAAAACAATGTGTTCCCTTCACT
CCACACAGAGTAATGTCCATGTTCCTGGTGTGTGAGTCTCCTCTTCCAAATGCAGCATCTTCTCCCCCCC
CATGCCATGTGACACTTTCATTAGCATCTCCTCATGCTTTGTGTGAATTCTGCTCTGCCCTACCCCTCCC
CTTATGCAGCACAAGGAAGAAGGGAGAAAGCTGTGTCTGCATATCTGCAAAAGGCTGCCTGACTGACAGT
AAGAATGTCTGTCTCGAGGACCTCTTCCCACACAGCTGTACCACTGAAATCCATATTTATTGGTAGTACA
TCTGTTACTAACATTTTAACATTAACAACAGTGATTACATTACCTTCAGAACATTGCAGTAAGGAACAGA
CTCCTGTATGCTCATAGTGTAATACCAGGAGAATATATTGTAAATCTTGGGTGTTGCCCACTTTCAGTGA
TATCAGCTTTGCTTTCTGTATTTTTTAATCATTTAATGCTCCTTCATAGTAATCTTGAAATGCAAACATT
TTCCTTAAGGTGGGCATAGCCAAACAATATTCAACATCAACACACTGGGCCAAATCAGGATGATCTGATC
AACAGGCTAACAATCAGATCATATTTGGGAGCCATTTGCCAATGTGGTCCTCTTCCAACATGATTATCCA
AACTGTCTGATAGATATATCTGCTTGATAGTCAAATATTGGTCAGGCAGGCCATTGAGAAGGCCTCATGC
ATGGGCCAATAAGCTGCTGATTGGGTTGCCTACTTGTGGATATTTTACTAGCCTGGCCAGAAAAAATGTT
GCTTGATGCCAATGTCAATAATTGGAAAAAAACATTAAAATATAAGAAGGCTGTTACTTTTTTCCCAGAA
AAGGTGGTAACCATAACTGCCAACTAATTCTGGAAGAGCTGAGTTGGCAGCTTATACTTGGCCATTTATC
AATCACCACCTATAAGGATGTACCGAGTCTGCGTGCTTATTAGGTATATGTGAGTATGACACAATTTTAA
ACACTATTATGTCTGCAAGAGCTGAGTCAGCAGTTATACTTGGCCATGTATTGCCACCCATAAGGATGTA
CTGATTCAATCATTTTTCTCCAAACCCCTAAATTCATATGATGTCTGCCAGCTTATTAGGTACAGTATAT
GTGAGTATGATAAAAATATTTGTAATATTTAATATTGGTTGTGTTTTCTCTCTATAGAAATAATACACAA
TCCAAACAAAAGTGGCATAAATGTGATATATTGTAATGACATGATAAGGAAATTACACTGATTTATTGGC
TATTAATATTTCTCATTTGCAATCACTATGCTGCTCTGGCAGCTTTTATCAGCACATCAGTGCTACAGAA
AGAATGGAACCCTGGCTGTCATGCTGATTCTAATGCTCAGCAGCATTTTACACATTTTGCTGCATTTTCT
AGCTATCAGCTGATTACTCCCAGGATCCCCCTTGTGTTCCACTGCAGATGTATTTACTGATGCTTAGCTT
CTACCAACGGGCACTTACAAGTATTTCTATGTGGGTGTAACTAGAAAGAAGATGGACTATGTAAAGCATA
TGGGCCTCTAGTTTGGGCATAACCTTAATGTACATTTGGATGGGAGGTTCCAGGGTAAAGGTTAATCCAA
TAGCACTGGTTTCCCCTAGCTTTGCCACTTTTAATAGGCAAGGTTTCAGCCCTGTCTACTCATATGTAAA
TTGTGATTGTGATTTTATTTCACATTTTTGTTCTGTATGTTTGGACAGATGTCAGTAAAACCATTTAACT
GCCCCCGTTTGTTCAACCTCCTCGTTCTTCTGCTACATCCACTGGTCTTTACGGAAGCAATTAAATAAAT
TAAGGGCCATATGATTTCCTGCCCTGTAAAACTGGTGTGTGTTTGCGGTCTGAGGCAGATGTGCTGCTTC
CATTTGAATACAGGGGGGATATTGAAACACTGACTCGGGAATCCCCTGGAGAGTGATTTGAGGCAGAAAT
GGATATGGAGCAGTATCATGTGATAAAATGAAATTGTGAGGCAGCTGCATAGGGTGGCACCCATCCCCAC
TGCACCTTCCTTCCCCCTACAGCTCCCAGTGATGGACGAGTTGTGTGGGGGATGGTACCTGTCACTAATA
CCTTTGGAGTCATCATTAGGCTAATATTATCAATAACAAGGTTAATGCTTCTATAGGCTTAATCAGCTTC
TCATTCGTGTTTTAATTAGAATTTTTTTTCATTATTTCAGTATAATATTCCTTTGTAATAAGCAATAAGC
ACATTCCCAGCATCTTTTTCACCTTCTTGGTGGTATCTGCCTGATGGTGAGACAATGCAGCATCCATTTC
CACTCCCTCCCTTGTCATTTGATTGGTTCCCATCCCTACAATGCTCAGGGCCAGTGGCTCCACCCACCAT
TACATCATCTGAGCCCAGGACCACAGCAAGTGAATAGGAGAGAGCAGCACCCTCCCCAAGGCGTCACAAG
TGTATAAAAGGCAGCAGAAGGAGCCTCTGACAGCCCAGATTCTTAGCCGGCTGGAAACCATCGGGGTGTT
GCACAAAGGGCAAGTAAAGCAACAAGAAAGGGCCACACCATCCACTGATTACACCACTGTAAGACTCAAC
CCAATCGCTAGCCGCCACCATGAGCAAGGGCGAGGAACTGTTCACTGGCGTGGTCCCAATTCTCGTGGAA
CTGGATGGCGATGTGAATGGGCACAAATTTTCTGTCAGCGGAGAGGGTGAAGGTGATGCCACATACGGAA
AGCTCACCCTGAAATTCATCTGCACCACTGGAAAGCTCCCTGTGCCATGGCCAACACTGGTCACTACCTT
CACCTATGGCGTGCAGTGCTTTTCCAGATACCCAGACCATATGAAGCAGCATGACTTTTTCAAGAGCGCC
ATGCCCGAGGGCTATGTGCAGGAGAGAACCATCTTTTTCAAAGATGACGGGAACTACAAGACCCGCGCTG
AAGTCAAGTTCGAAGGTGACACCCTGGTGAATAGAATCGAGCTGAAGGGCATTGACTTTAAGGAGGATGG
AAACATTCTCGGCCACAAGCTGGAATACAACTATAACTCCCACAATGTGTACATCATGGCCGACAAGCAA
AAGAATGGCATCAAGGTCAACTTCAAGATCAGACACAACATTGAGGATGGATCCGTGCAGCTGGCCGACC
ATTATCAACAGAACACTCCAATCGGCGACGGCCCTGTGCTCCTCCCAGACAACCATTACCTGTCCACCCA
GTCTGCCCTGTCTAAAGATCCCAACGAAAAGAGAGACCACATGGTCCTGCTGGAGTTTGTGACCGCTGCT
GGGATCACACATGGCATGGACGAGCTGTACAAGTGAGCGGCCGCGGATCCTGAGAACTTCAGGGTGAGTT
TGGGGACCCTTGATTGTTCTTTCTTTTTCGCTATTGTAAAATTCATGTTATATGGAGGGGGCAAAGTTTT
CAGGGTGTTGTTTAGAATGGGAAGATGTCCCTTGTATCACCATGGACCCTCATGATAATTTTGTTTCTTT
CACTTTCTACTCTGTTGACAACCATTGTCTCCTCTTATTTTCTTTTCATTTTCTGTAACTTTTTCGTTAA
ACTTTAGCTTGCATTTGTAACGAATTTTTAAATTCACTTTTGTTTATTTGTCAGATTGTAAGTACTTTCT
CTAATCACTTTTTTTTCAAGGCAATCAGGGTATATTATATTGTACTTCAGCACAGTTTTAGAGAACAATT
GTTATAATTAAATGATAAGGTAGAATATTTCTGCATATAAATTCTGGCTGGCGTGGAAATATTCTTATTG
GTAGAAACAACTACACCCTGGTCATCATCCTGCCTTTCTCTTTATGGTTACAATGATATACACTGTTTGA
GATGAGGATAAAATACTCTGAGTCCAAACCGGGCCCCTCTGCTAACCATGTTCATGCCTTCTTCTCTTTC
CTACAGCTCCTGGGCAACGTGCTGGTTGTTGTGCTGTCTCATCATTTTGGCAAAGAATTCACTCCTCAGG
TGCAGGCTGCCTATCAGAAGGTGGTGGCTGGTGTGGCCAATGCCCTGGCTCACAAACACCACTGAGATCT
TTTTCCCTCTGCCAAAAATTATGGGGACATCATGAAGCCCCTTGAGCATCTGACTTCTGGCTAATAAAGG
AAATTTATTTTCATTGCAATAGTGTGTTGGAATTTTTTGTGTCTCTCACTCGGAAGGACATATGGGAGGG
CAAATCATTTAAAACATCAGAATGAGTATTTGGTTTAGAGTTTGGCAACATATGCCCATATGCTGGCTGC
CATGAACAAAGGTTGGCTATAAAGAGGTCATCAGTATATGAAACAGCCCCCTGCTGTCCATTCCTTATTC
CATAGAAAAGCCTTGACTTGAGGTTAGATTTTTTTTATATTTTGTTTTGTGTTATTTTTTTCTTTAACAT
CCCTAAAATTTTCCTTACATGTTTTACTAGCCAGATTTTTCCTCCTCTCCTGACTACTCCCAGTCATAGC
TGTCCCTCTTCTCTTATGGAGATCCCTCGAGGCCTCGAGGGATCTTATTAAAGCAGCTGGGACAGGGACA
GAAAAAGGGCTTTGACTGCCTTTCTCTTGAGCCCTTTTCCTGATCTCCACAACTCACTGATACCACTGGT
CTCATTGGAAGGGGTGGGCTGTTAACAGTGTGACAAATGTAGGAATAAACTGGATGCAAAAGGGGGCTTT
GTGCAGCTTTATATTCACTGTTGTCTTAAACCCTTTTTATGGACTCAAATCAAATGACAGTCCCTCAGGA
TGTTAGCTTCTGAATTCAGAAAGTGATTGCAGAGTTTCCCACTCCTTTATCCTGTGTCTGATGGTTTTGC
TGTCTCTGTAGTGATTAGCTTACTGTCACCATTTCCTCATTCAATAGGCACTCAGGTGGATGAAAGGTTC
TGGTTCACTCCCCAAATACCTGCAACAGTCAGGAGTGTGTCAGGCCAAAACCAGAAAACAGGAATTGCCA
TGGGGTCTCCATGATGGGTGGCAGGGACTCAAGTACATGAGCCATATTCGGCTGCTTCCAGGTACATTAG
CAGAAAACTAGATCAGAAGTGGAGCTGTGGGGACCAGAATAAACACTTTGATATGGGATGTTGGTGTCTC
AAGTAGCAACTTAACCCCCTGCTCACTAAAACACTCTAATCCTCATTACCTAGGAGCAACTGAGCCTGAG
GGCTATCTAATATAGCTGGTGACACAGAGATCATATACCCTGGCTAAAAGCATGGCTGAATCCATGAAAG
AAAATATATGCTCAAAATAGGAATAGAATACACAGATTTATGCACAGATGCTTACAAATTTTAGCCAATC
CTGATGACATGGTTAACTTGGAGATCTAGATCAGTTCTTGCCAGCATGCCCAGAGAATAGTACATGGGAA
AATTTATAGAGATGATGAGTTAGAGACAAAGTGAGTGATAATGACATTGCCTGGGATTGCTGCTAGGTAC
ACTGAAAAATCAGGGAGGAAGATCCAATAAATGACCCATTCAAAATCTAGCCAAGCTTGATATCCGCACC
AACGCGCAGCCCGGACTCGGTAATGGCGCGCATTGCGCCCAGCGCCATCTGATCGTTGGCAACCAGCATC
GCAGTGGGAACGATGCCCTCATTCAGCATTTGCATGGTTTGTTGAAAACCGGACATGGCACTCCAGTCGC
CTTCCCGTTCCGCTATCGGCTGAATTTGATTGCGAGTGAGATATTTATGCCAGCCAGCCAGACGCAGACG
CGCCGAGACAGAACTTAATGGGCCCCTACTGGCGGACAGAGCGATAAAGCTTTTTCCCCGTATCCCCCCA
GGTGTCTGCAGGCTCAAAGAGCAGTGAGAAGCGTTCAGAGGAAAGCGATCCCGTGCCACCTTCCCCGTGC
CGGGCTGTCCCCGCACGCTGCGGGCTCCGGCTCGGGGATGCGGGGGGAGCGTCGGGCCGGAGCGGAGCCC
CGGGCGGCTCGCTGCTGCCCCCTAGCGGGAGAGGAACGCAATTACAGCCCTGGGGGCTTTGGGGGGGGGC
TGTCCCCGTGAGCTCCCGCGGATCTAGATAAAGCTTTTTCCCCGTATCCCCCCAGGTGTCTGCAGGCTCA
AAGAGCAGCGAGAAGCGTTCAGAGGAAAGCGATCCCGTGCCACCTTCCCCGTGCCGGGCTGTCCCCGCAC
GCTGCGGGCTCCGGCTCGGGGATGCGGGGGGAGCGTCGGGCCGGAGCGGAGCCCCGGGCGGCTCGCTGCT
GCCCCCTAGCGGGAGAGGAACGCAATTACAGCCCTGGGGGCTTTGGGGGGGGGCTGTCCCCGTGAGCTCC
CGCGGATATGAGTCTGTCTAAGTGGTAACCCAATGCGACCAGATGCTCCACGCCCAGTCGCGTACCGTCT
TCATGGGAGAAAATAATACTGTTGATGGGTGTCTGGTCAGAGACATCAAGAAATAACGCCGGAACATTAG
TGCAGGCAGCTTCCACAGCAATGGCATCCTGGTCATCCAGCGGATAGTTAATGATCAGCCCACTGACCCG
TTGCGCGAGAAGATTGTGCACCGCCGCTTTACAGGCTTCGACGCCGCTTCGTTCTACCATCGACACCACC
ACGCTGGCACCCAGTTGATCGGCGCGAGATTTAATCGCCGCGACAATTTGCGACGGCGCGTGCAGGGCCA
GACTGGAGGTGGCAACGCCAATCAGCAACGACTGTTTGCCCGCCAGTTGTTGTGCCACGCGGTTGGGAAT
GTAATTCAGCTCCGCCATCGCCGCTTCCACTTTTTCCCGCGTTTTCGCAGAAACGTGGCTGGCCTGGTTC
ACCACGCGGGAAACGGTCTGATAAGAGACACCGGCATACTCTGCGACATCGTATAACGTTACTGGTTTCA
CATTCACCACCCTGAATTGACTCTCTTCCGGGCGCTATCATGCCATACCGCGAAAGGTTTTGCGCCATTC
GATGGTGTCAACGTAAATGCCGCTTCGCCTTCGCGCGCGAATTGCAAGCTCTGCATTAATGAATCGGCCA
ACGCGCGGGGAGAGGCGGTTTGCGTATTGGGCGCTCTTCCGCTTCCTCGCTCACTGACTCGCTGCGCTCG
GTCGTTCGGCTGCGGCGAGCGGTATCAGCTCACTCAAAGGCGGTAATACGGTTATCCACAGAATCAGGGG
ATAACGCAGGAAAGAACATGTGAGCAAAAGGCCAGCAAAAGGCCAGGAACCGTAAAAAGGCCGCGTTGCT
GGCGTTTTTCCATAGGCTCCGCCCCCCTGACGAGCATCACAAAAATCGACGCTCAAGTCAGAGGTGGCGA
AACCCGACAGGACTATAAAGATACCAGGCGTTTCCCCCTGGAAGCTCCCTCGTGCGCTCTCCTGTTCCGA
CCCTGCCGCTTACCGGATACCTGTCCGCCTTTCTCCCTTCGGGAAGCGTGGCGCTTTCTCAATGCTCACG
CTGTAGGTATCTCAGTTCGGTGTAGGTCGTTCGCTCCAAGCTGGGCTGTGTGCACGAACCCCCCGTTCAG
CCCGACCGCTGCGCCTTATCCGGTAACTATCGTCTTGAGTCCAACCCGGTAAGACACGACTTATCGCCAC
TGGCAGCAGCCACTGGTAACAGGATTAGCAGAGCGAGGTATGTAGGCGGTGCTACAGAGTTCTTGAAGTG
GTGGCCTAACTACGGCTACACTAGAAGGACAGTATTTGGTATCTGCGCTCTGCTGAAGCCAGTTACCTTC
GGAAAAAGAGTTGGTAGCTCTTGATCCGGCAAACAAACCACCGCTGGTAGCGGTGGTTTTTTTGTTTGCA
AGCAGCAGATTACGCGCAGAAAAAAAGGATCTCAAGAAGATCCTTTGATCTTTTCTACGGGGTCTGACGC
TCAGTGGAACGAAAACTCACGTTAAGGGATTTTGGTCATGAGATTATCAAAAAGGATCTTCACCTAGATC
CTTTTAAATTAAAAATGAAGTTTTAAATCAATCTAAAGTATATATGAGTAAACTTGGTCTGACAGTTACC
AATGCTTAATCAGTGAGGCACCTATCTCAGCGATCTGTCTATTTCGTTCATCCATAGTTGCCTGACTCCC
CGTCGTGTAGATAACTACGATACGGGAGGGCTTACCATCTGGCCCCAGTGCTGCAATGATACCGCGAGAC
CCACGCTCACCGGCTCCAGATTTATCAGCAATAAACCAGCCAGCCGGAAGGGCCGAGCGCAGAAGTGGTC
CTGCAACTTTATCCGCCTCCATCCAGTCTATTAATTGTTGCCGGGAAGCTAGAGTAAGTAGTTCGCCAGT
TAATAGTTTGCGCAACGTTGTTGCCATTGCTACAGGCATCGTGGTGTCACGCTCGTCGTTTGGTATGGCT
TCATTCAGCTCCGGTTCCCAACGATCAAGGCGAGTTACATGATCCCCCATGTTGTGCAAAAAAGCGGTTA
GCTCCTTCGGTCCTCCGATCGTTGTCAGAAGTAAGTTGGCCGCAGTGTTATCACTCATGGTTATGGCAGC
ACTGCATAATTCTCTTACTGTCATGCCATCCGTAAGATGCTTTTCTGTGACTGGTGAGTACTCAACCAAG
TCATTCTGAGAATAGTGTATGCGGCGACCGAGTTGCTCTTGCCCGGCGTCAATACGGGATAATACCGCGC
CACATAGCAGAACTTTAAAAGTGCTCATCATTGGAAAACGTTCTTCGGGGCGAAAACTCTCAAGGATCTT
ACCGCTGTTGAGATCCAGTTCGATGTAACCCACTCGTGCACCCAACTGATCTTCAGCATCTTTTACTTTC
ACCAGCGTTTCTGGGTGAGCAAAAACAGGAAGGCAAAATGCCGCAAAAAAGGGAATAAGGGCGACACGGA
AATGTTGAATACTCATACTCTTCCTTTTTCAATATTATTGAAGCATTTATCAGGGTTATTGTCTCATGAG
CGGATACATATTTGAATGTATTTAGAAAAATAAACAAATAGGGGTTCCGCGCACATTTCCCCGAAAAGTG
CCACCTGAAATTGTAAACGTTAATATTTTGTTAAAATTCGCGTTAAATTTTTGTTAAATCAGCTCATTTT
TTAACCAATAGGCCGAAATCGGCAAAATCCCTTATAAATCAAAAGAATAGACCGAGATAGGGT
[37 nt withheld, positions 10914-10950]
AAAGAACGTGGACTCCAACGTCAAAGG
[49 nt withheld, positions 10978-11026]
T
[91 nt withheld, positions 11028-11118]
G
[124 nt withheld, positions 11120-11243]
C
Features (pLannotate 1.2.2; 18 found; start..end, strand, type, name):
      4..165     -  CDS            lacZα (fragment): LacZα fragment of β-galactosidase; lacZ fragment
    173..191     +  promoter       T7 promoter: promoter for bacteriophage T7 RNA polymerase
    200..235     -  misc_feature   MCS (fragment): pBluescript multiple cloning site
    232..295     -  CDS            lacZα (fragment): LacZα fragment of β-galactosidase; lacZ fragment
    299..317     +  promoter       SP6 promoter: promoter for bacteriophage SP6 RNA polymerase
    331..360     +  protein_bind   attB (fragment): attB site for the φC31 integrase (Groth et al., 2000) phage φC31 integrase
   4430..5143    +  CDS            GFP (S65T): GFP (S65T) is a basic (constitutively fluorescent) green fluorescent protein published in 1995, derived from Aequorea victoria.
   5174..5746    +  intron         β-globin intron: intron from rabbit β-globin gene
   5750..5872    +  CDS            HBB: HBB_COLGU - Experimental evidence at transcript level: Swiss-Prot protein existence level 2. Involved in oxygen transport from the lung to the various peripheral tissues. From Colobus guereza (Mantled guereza) (Eastern black-and-white colobus monkey).
   5943..5998    +  polyA_signal   β-globin poly(A) signal: rabbit β-globin polyadenylation signal (Gil and Proudfoot, 1987)
   7340..7585    -  CDS            lacI (fragment): lac repressor; lacI; The lac repressor binds to the lac operator to inhibit transcription in E. coli. This inhibition can be relieved by adding lactose or isopropyl-β-D-thiogalactopyranoside (IPTG).
   8143..8681    -  CDS            lacI (fragment): lac repressor; lacI; The lac repressor binds to the lac operator to inhibit transcription in E. coli. This inhibition can be relieved by adding lactose or isopropyl-β-D-thiogalactopyranoside (IPTG).
   8682..8759    -  promoter       lacI promoter: lacI
   8801..8854    -  CDS            lacI (fragment): lac repressor; lacI; The lac repressor binds to the lac operator to inhibit transcription in E. coli. This inhibition can be relieved by adding lactose or isopropyl-β-D-thiogalactopyranoside (IPTG).
   9037..9625    -  rep_origin     ori: high-copy-number ColE1/pMB1/pBR322/pUC origin of replication
   9796..10656   -  CDS            AmpR: β-lactamase; bla; confers resistance to ampicillin, carbenicillin, and related antibiotics
  10657..10761   -  promoter       AmpR promoter: bla
  10788..11243   -  rep_origin     f1 ori (sequence partly withheld): f1 bacteriophage origin of replication; arrow indicates direction of (+) strand synthesis
