[The description below was written by a language model from this plasmid's Addgene catalogue record and pLannotate feature annotations shown in this document.]
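Description:
pSPORT1[attB/Ins1/NbT promoter/glGFP/bglobin 3'-UTR/Ins2] is an 11.2 kb reporter plasmid built on the Invitrogen pSPORT1 cloning backbone. It is catalogued as a bacterial expression vector, but its payload is designed for expression in Xenopus embryos and tadpoles. It is maintained in E. coli through a high-copy ColE1/pUC-type origin with ampicillin selection (AmpR under its own bla promoter). The backbone also contributes an f1 origin, T7 and SP6 phage promoters, and remnants of lacZα and lacI that play no role in the reporter.

The reporter cassette begins with a φC31 integrase attB site, annotated as a fragment just downstream of the SP6 promoter. An attB site of this kind can support integrase-mediated insertion into genomic pseudo-attP sites. Next comes roughly 3.8 kb of the Xenopus laevis neuronal β-tubulin (NbT) promoter and 5'UTR, which drives neuron-specific transcription of Green Lantern GFP, detected in the feature table as an S65T-type Aequorea GFP. The transcript ends in rabbit β-globin sequence comprising an intron, a short piece of globin coding exon and the β-globin polyadenylation signal, which together supply splicing and 3' end processing.

According to the catalogue entry, two insulator sequences flank the cassette in opposite orientations, pointing inward toward the reporter, presumably to shield it from surrounding sequence influences. The automated feature table annotates neither the insulators nor the NbT promoter, and the record does not state which insulator was used. The associated work concerns direct injection of plasmid DNA to assay cis-regulatory element activity in F0 Xenopus embryos and tadpoles, where this construct serves as a neuron-specific GFP reporter.
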