Addgene plasmid #74102: pSPORT1[attB/Ins1/NbT promoter/glGFP/bglobin 3'-UTR/Ins2]
Purpose: plasmid driven under neuronal beta-tubulin promoter, bearing attB and two insulator sequences (opposite directions pointing inward towards the reporter gene)
Depositing lab: Ben Szaro. Depositing organization: SUNY University at Albany. Publication: A method for using direct injection of plasmid DNA to study cis-regulatory element activity in F0 Xenopus embryos and tadpoles. Wang C, Szaro BG. Dev Biol. 2015 Feb 1;398(1):11-23. doi: 10.1016/j.ydbio.2014.11.010. Epub 2014 Nov 20. PubMed 25448690.
Backbone
  Vector backbone: pSPORT1
  Backbone manufacturer: Invitrogen
  Backbone size w/o insert (bp): 4110
  Vector type: Bacterial Expression
Growth in bacteria
  Bacterial resistance: Ampicillin, 100 μg/mL
  Growth temperature: 37°C
  Growth strain: DH5alpha
  Copy number: High Copy
Gene/Insert 1
  Gene/Insert name: Xenopus laevis beta-tubulin gene promoter region and 5'UTR
  Species: X. laevis (frog)
  Insert size (bp): 3800
  GenBank ID: EF989124
Gene/Insert 2
  Gene/Insert name: Green Lantern Green Fluorescent Protein
  Insert size (bp): 730
Gene/Insert 3
  Gene/Insert name: Rabbit beta 1-globin gene 3'UTR
  Species: O. cuniculus
  Insert size (bp): 2184
Resource information
  A portion of this plasmid was derived from a plasmid made by: Purchased as pGreenLantern from GIBCO BRL
Terms and licenses: Academic/Nonprofit Terms; Industry Terms: Not Available to Industry
How to cite: pSPORT1[attB/Ins1/NbT promoter/glGFP/bglobin 3'-UTR/Ins2] was a gift from Ben Szaro (Addgene plasmid # 74102 ; http://n2t.net/addgene:74102 ; RRID:Addgene_74102)
