>Addgene plasmid #74102 | pSPORT1[attB/Ins1/NbT promoter/glGFP/bglobin 3'-UTR/Ins2] | addgene partial sequence | sequence record 140418 | GFPfusionREV 5'-CTCCACTGACAGAAAATTTG-3'
CGAGAATTGGGACCACGCCAGTGAACAGTTCCTCGCCCTTGCTCATGGTGGCGGCTAGCGATTGGGTTGA
GTCTTACAGTGGTGTAATCAGTGGATGGTGTGGCCCTTTCTTGTTGCTTTACTTGCCCTTTGTGCAACAC
CCCGATGGTTTCCAGCCGGCTAAGAATCTGGGCTGTCAGAGGCTCCTTCTGCTGCCTTTTATACACTTGT
GACGCCTTGGGGAGGGTGCTGCTCTCTCCTATTCACTTGCTGTGGTCCTGGGCTCAGATGATGTAATGGT
GGGTGGAGCCACTGGCCCTGAGCATTGTAGGGATGGGAACCAATCAAATGACAAGGGAGGGAGTGGAAAT
GGATGCTGCATTGTCTCACCATCAGGCAGATACCACCAAGAAGGTGAAAAAGATGCTGGGAATGTGCTTA
TTGCTTATTACAAAGGAATATTATACTGAAATAATGAAAAAAAATTCTAATTAAAACACGAATGAGAAGC
TGATTAAGCCTATAGAAGCATTAACCTTGTTATTGATAATATTAGCCTAATGATGACTCCAAAGGTATTA
GTGACAGGTACCATCCCCCACACAACTCGTCCATCACTGGGAGCTGTAGGGGGAAGGAAGGTGCAGTGGG
GATGGGTGCCACCCTATGCAGCTGCCTCACAATTTCATTTTATCACATGATACTGCTCCATATCCATTTC
TGCCTCAAATCACTCTCCAGGGGATTCCCGAGTCAGTGTTTCAATATCCCCCCTGTATTCAAATGGAAGC
AGCACATCTGCCTCAGACCGCAAACACACACCAGTTTTACAGGGCAGGAAATCATATGGCCCTTAATTTA
TTTAATTGCTTCCGTAAAGACCAGTGGATGTAGCAGAAGAACGAGGAGGTTGAACAAACGGGGGCAGTTA
AATGGTTTTACTGACATCTGTCCAAACATACAGAACAAAAATGTGAAATAAAATCACAATCACAATTTAC
ATATG
