>Addgene plasmid #74102 | pSPORT1[attB/Ins1/NbT promoter/glGFP/bglobin 3'-UTR/Ins2] | addgene partial sequence | sequence record 140846 | pCAX-F 5'-CAGCTCCTGGGCAACGTGC-3'
ATTTTGGCAAAGAATTCACTCCTCAGGTGCAGGCTGCCTATCAGAAGGTGGTGGCTGGTGTGGCCAATGC
CCTGGCTCACAAACACCACTGAGATCTTTTTCCCTCTGCCAAAAATTATGGGGACATCATGAAGCCCCTT
GAGCATCTGACTTCTGGCTAATAAAGGAAATTTATTTTCATTGCAATAGTGTGTTGGAATTTTTTGTGTC
TCTCACTCGGAAGGACATATGGGAGGGCAAATCATTTAAAACATCAGAATGAGTATTTGGTTTAGAGTTT
GGCAACATATGCCCATATGCTGGCTGCCATGAACAAAGGTTGGCTATAAAGAGGTCATCAGTATATGAAA
CAGCCCCCTGCTGTCCATTCCTTATTCCATAGAAAAGCCTTGACTTGAGGTTAGATTTTTTTTATATTTT
GTTTTGTGTTATTTTTTTCTTTAACATCCCTAAAATTTTCCTTACATGTTTTACTAGCCAGATTTTTCCT
CCTCTCCTGACTACTCCCAGTCATAGCTGTCCCTCTTCTCTTATGGAGATCCCTCGAGGCCTCGAGGGAT
CTTATTAAAGCAGCTGGGACAGGGACAGAAAAAGGGCTTTGACTGCCTTTCTCTTGAGCCCTTTTCCTGA
TCTCCACAACTCACTGATACCACTGGTCTCATTGGAAGGGGTGGGCTGTTAACAGTGTGACAAATGTAGG
AATAAACTGGATGCAAAAGGGGGCTTTGTGCAGCTTTATATTCACTGTTGTCTTAAACCCTTTTTATGGA
CTCAAATCAAATGACAGTCCCTCAGGATGTTAGCTTCTGAATTCAGAAAGTGATTGCAGAGTTTCCCACT
CCTTTATCCTGTGTCTGATGGTTTTGCTGTCTCTGTAGTGATTAGCTTACTGTCACCATTTCCTCATTCA
ATAGGCACTCAGGTGGATGAAAGGTTCTGGTTCACTCCCCAAATACCTGCAACAGTCAGGAGTGTGTCAG
GCCAAAACCAGAAAACAGGAATTGCCATGGGGTCTCCATGATGGGTGGCAGGGACTCAAGTACATGAGCC
ATATTCGGCTGCTTCC
