>Addgene plasmid #74102 | pSPORT1[attB/Ins1/NbT promoter/glGFP/bglobin 3'-UTR/Ins2] | addgene partial sequence | sequence record 140848 | LacZ-F2 5'-cctcttcgctattacgccag-3'
CTGCAAGGGCTAGCCGATTAAGTTGGGTAACGCCAGGGTTTTCCCAGTCACGACGTTGTAAAACGACGGC
CAGTGAGCGCGCGTAATACGACTCACTATAGGGCGAATTGGGTACCGGGCCCCCCCTCGAGGTCGACGGT
ATCGATTAAGTTGGGTAACGCCAGGGTTTTCCCAGTCACGACGTTGTAAAACGACGGCCAGTGAATTGAA
TTTAGGTGACACTATAGAAGAGCTATGACGTCGCGGTGCGGGTGCCAGGGGCGTGCCCTTGACGTCGCAT
GCACGCGTACGTAGACAGACTCATATCCGCGGGAGCTCACGGGGACAGCCCCCCCCCCAAAGCCCCCAGG
GCTGTAATTGCGTTCCTCTCCCGCTAGGGGGCGGCAGCGAGCCGCCCAGGGCTCCGCTCCGGCCCGACGC
TCCCCCCGCATCCCCGAGCCGGAGCCCGCAGCGTGCGGGGACAGCCCGGCACGGGGAAGGTGGCACGGGA
TCGCTTTCCTCTGAACGCTTCTCGCTGCTCTTTGAGCCTGCAGACACCTGGGGGGATACGGGGAAAAAGC
TTTATCTAGATCCGCGGGAGCTCACGGGGACAGCCCCCCCCC
